Addgene plasmid #220583: LT3GEPIR-CDK12shRNA
Purpose: To inducibly knockdown CDK12 expression
Depositing lab: Sean Lee. Depositing organization: Tulane University.
Backbone
  Vector backbone: LT3GEPIR
  Backbone manufacturer: Dr. Johannes Zuber
  Vector type: Lentiviral
  Selectable markers: Puromycin
Growth in bacteria
  Bacterial resistance: Ampicillin, 100 μg/mL
  Growth temperature: 37°C
  Growth strain: NEB Stable
  Copy number: High Copy
Gene/Insert
  Gene/Insert name: CDK12 shRNA
  gRNA/shRNA sequence: GCACTGAAAGAGGAGATTGTT
  Species: H. sapiens (human)
  Insert size (bp): 125
  Entrez Gene: CDK12 (a.k.a. CRK7, CRKR, CRKRS)
  Promoter: TRE3G (TetOP) promoter
  Cloning method: Restriction Enzyme; 5′ cloning site XhoI (not destroyed); 3′ cloning site EcoRI (not destroyed)
  Sequencing primers: 5′ TGTTTGAATGAGGCTTCAGTAC; 3′ CAGCGGGGCTGCTAAAGCGCATGC
Terms and licenses: Academic/Nonprofit Terms; Industry Terms: Not Available to Industry
How to cite: LT3GEPIR-CDK12shRNA was a gift from Sean Lee (Addgene plasmid # 220583 ; http://n2t.net/addgene:220583 ; RRID:Addgene_220583)
