[The description below was written by a language model from this plasmid's Addgene catalogue record and pLannotate feature annotations shown in this document.]
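Description:
LT3GEPIR-CDK12shRNA is a third-generation-style, self-inactivating HIV-1 lentiviral vector built on the LT3GEPIR backbone for doxycycline-inducible knockdown of human CDK12. In bacteria it is maintained as a high-copy plasmid through a ColE1/pUC-type origin and selected with ampicillin (AmpR/β-lactamase). An f1 origin, an SV40 origin and poly(A) signal, and remnants of lac and phage promoter sequences sit in the plasmid backbone outside the viral region. The transfer cassette is framed by an RSV promoter-driven truncated 5' LTR and a ΔU3 3' LTR. It also carries the Ψ packaging signal, RRE for Rev-dependent export of the genomic RNA, cPPT/CTS, and a WPRE to boost transcript stability and expression.

The payload is an all-in-one Tet-On system. A TRE3G promoter drives EGFP, and the CDK12 shRNA lies downstream of EGFP, cloned as a roughly 125 bp insert between retained XhoI and EcoRI sites. The annotated 3' miR-30a flanking sequence indicates that the hairpin is embedded in a microRNA-type scaffold. It is therefore processed from the same Pol II transcript that encodes EGFP, so green fluorescence reports shRNA induction. A separate constitutive mouse PGK promoter expresses puromycin N-acetyltransferase followed by an EMCV IRES and the reverse tetracycline transactivator rtTA3. Transduced cells can thus be selected with puromycin and already supply the transactivator needed to switch on TRE3G when doxycycline is present. The construct is intended for packaging into lentivirus and making stable mammalian cell populations in which CDK12 can be depleted inducibly.
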