Features (pLannotate 1.2.2; 32 found; start..end, strand, type, name):
      1..41      +  rep_origin     RSF ori (fragment): Plasmids containing the RSF 1030 origin of replication can be propagated in E. coli cells that contain additional plasmids with compatible origins.
     43..135     +  CDS            lacI (fragment): lac repressor; lacI; The lac repressor binds to the lac operator to inhibit transcription in E. coli. This inhibition can be relieved by adding lactose or isopropyl-β-D-thiogalactopyranoside (IPTG).
    148..169     +  protein_bind   CAP binding site: CAP binding activates transcription in the presence of cAMP. E. coli catabolite activator protein
    184..214     +  promoter       lac promoter: promoter for the E. coli lac operon
    222..238     +  protein_bind   lac operator: The lac repressor binds to the lac operator to inhibit transcription in E. coli. This inhibition can be relieved by adding lactose or isopropyl-β-D-thiogalactopyranoside (IPTG). lac repressor encoded by lacI
    283..301     +  promoter       T3 promoter: promoter for bacteriophage T3 RNA polymerase
    329..555     +  promoter       RSV promoter: Rous sarcoma virus enhancer/promoter
    556..736     +  LTR            5' LTR (truncated): truncated 5' long terminal repeat (LTR) from HIV-1
    783..908     +  misc_feature   HIV-1 Ψ: packaging signal of human immunodeficiency virus type 1
    892..1255    +  CDS            HIV-1 gag (fragment): gag protein from human immunodeficiency virus 1; gag
   1401..1634    +  misc_feature   RRE: The Rev response element (RRE) of HIV-1 allows for Rev-dependent mRNA export from the nucleus to the cytoplasm.
   2011..2111    +  CDS            Rev (fragment): human immunodeficiency virus 1 (HIV-1) Rev protein; rev; enhances nuclear export of unspliced and incompletely spliced viral mRNAs
   2130..2247    +  misc_feature   cPPT/CTS: central polypurine tract and central termination sequence of HIV-1
   2263..2641    +  promoter       TRE3G promoter: 3rd-generation Tet-responsive promoter that can be activated by binding of Tet-On® 3G
   2665..3384    +  CDS            EGFP: the original enhanced GFP (Yang et al., 1996) mammalian codon-optimized
   3650..3744    +  ncRNA          3' miR-30a (fragment): sequence downstream of the 71-nt precursor of the human miR-30a microRNA (Zeng et al., 2002) miRNA
   3769..4268    +  promoter       PGK promoter: mouse phosphoglycerate kinase 1 promoter
   4289..4888    +  CDS            PuroR: puromycin N-acetyltransferase; pac from Streptomyces alboniger; confers resistance to puromycin
   5054..5516    +  misc_feature   IRES: internal ribosome entry site (IRES) of the encephalomyocarditis virus (EMCV)
   5539..6227    +  CDS            rtTA3 (fragment): reverse tetracycline transactivator 3 activates expression from Tet-responsive promoters in the presence of doxycycline
   6157..6267    +  CDS            VP48: 3 tandem repeats of the minimal activation domain of herpes simplex virus VP16 (Cheng et al., 2013)
   6322..6910    +  misc_feature   WPRE: woodchuck hepatitis virus posttranscriptional regulatory element
   6927..7115    +  CDS            nef (fragment): NEF_HV1Z2 - Experimental evidence at protein level: Swiss-Prot protein existence level 1. Extracellular Nef protein targets CD4(+) T-lymphocytes for apoptosis by interacting with CXCR4 surface receptors. From Human immunodeficiency virus type 1 group M subtype D (isolate Z2/CDC-Z34) (HIV-1).
   7117..7350    +  LTR            3' LTR (ΔU3): self-inactivating 3' long terminal repeat (LTR) from HIV-1
   7422..7543    +  polyA_signal   SV40 poly(A) signal: SV40 polyadenylation signal
   7583..7718    +  rep_origin     SV40 ori: SV40 origin of replication
   7739..7757    -  promoter       T7 promoter: promoter for bacteriophage T7 RNA polymerase
   7765..7920    +  CDS            lacZα (fragment): LacZα fragment of β-galactosidase; lacZ fragment
   7925..8353    +  rep_origin     f1 ori (sequence partly withheld): f1 bacteriophage origin of replication; arrow indicates direction of (+) strand synthesis
   8406..8510    +  promoter       AmpR promoter: bla
   8511..9371    +  CDS            AmpR: β-lactamase; bla; confers resistance to ampicillin, carbenicillin, and related antibiotics
   9542..10130   +  rep_origin     ori: high-copy-number ColE1/pMB1/pBR322/pUC origin of replication
>Addgene plasmid #220583 | LT3GEPIR-CDK12shRNA | addgene full sequence | sequence record 437726 | Addgene NGS Result
AACGACCGAGCGCAGCGAGTCAGTGAGCGAGGAAGCGGAAGAGCGCCCAATACGCAAACCGCCTCTCCCC
GCGCGTTGGCCGATTCATTAATGCAGCTGGCACGACAGGTTTCCCGACTGGAAAGCGGGCAGTGAGCGCA
ACGCAATTAATGTGAGTTAGCTCACTCATTAGGCACCCCAGGCTTTACACTTTATGCTTCCGGCTCGTAT
GTTGTGTGGAATTGTGAGCGGATAACAATTTCACACAGGAAACAGCTATGACCATGATTACGCCAAGCGC
GCAATTAACCCTCACTAAAGGGAACAAAAGCTGGAGCTGCAAGCTTAATGTAGTCTTATGCAATACTCTT
GTAGTCTTGCAACATGGTAACGATGAGTTAGCAACATGCCTTACAAGGAGAGAAAAAGCACCGTGCATGC
CGATTGGTGGAAGTAAGGTGGTACGATCGTGCCTTATTAGGAAGGCAACAGACGGGTCTGACATGGATTG
GACGAACCACTGAATTGCCGCATTGCAGAGATATTGTATTTAAGTGCCTAGCTCGATACATAAACGGGTC
TCTCTGGTTAGACCAGATCTGAGCCTGGGAGCTCTCTGGCTAACTAGGGAACCCACTGCTTAAGCCTCAA
TAAAGCTTGCCTTGAGTGCTTCAAGTAGTGTGTGCCCGTCTGTTGTGTGACTCTGGTAACTAGAGATCCC
TCAGACCCTTTTAGTCAGTGTGGAAAATCTCTAGCAGTGGCGCCCGAACAGGGACTTGAAAGCGAAAGGG
AAACCAGAGGAGCTCTCTCGACGCAGGACTCGGCTTGCTGAAGCGCGCACGGCAAGAGGCGAGGGGCGGC
GACTGGTGAGTACGCCAAAAATTTTGACTAGCGGAGGCTAGAAGGAGAGAGATGGGTGCGAGAGCGTCAG
TATTAAGCGGGGGAGAATTAGATCGCGATGGGAAAAAATTCGGTTAAGGCCAGGGGGAAAGAAAAAATAT
AAATTAAAACATATAGTATGGGCAAGCAGGGAGCTAGAACGATTCGCAGTTAATCCTGGCCTGTTAGAAA
CATCAGAAGGCTGTAGACAAATACTGGGACAGCTACAACCATCCCTTCAGACAGGATCAGAAGAACTTAG
ATCATTATATAATACAGTAGCAACCCTCTATTGTGTGCATCAAAGGATAGAGATAAAAGACACCAAGGAA
GCTTTAGACAAGATAGAGGAAGAGCAAAACAAAAGTAAGACCACCGCACAGCAAGCGGCCGCTGATCTTC
AGACCTGGAGGAGGAGATATGAGGGACAATTGGAGAAGTGAATTATATAAATATAAAGTAGTAAAAATTG
AACCATTAGGAGTAGCACCCACCAAGGCAAAGAGAAGAGTGGTGCAGAGAGAAAAAAGAGCAGTGGGAAT
AGGAGCTTTGTTCCTTGGGTTCTTGGGAGCAGCAGGAAGCACTATGGGCGCAGCGTCAATGACGCTGACG
GTACAGGCCAGACAATTATTGTCTGGTATAGTGCAGCAGCAGAACAATTTGCTGAGGGCTATTGAGGCGC
AACAGCATCTGTTGCAACTCACAGTCTGGGGCATCAAGCAGCTCCAGGCAAGAATCCTGGCTGTGGAAAG
ATACCTAAAGGATCAACAGCTCCTGGGGATTTGGGGTTGCTCTGGAAAACTCATTTGCACCACTGCTGTG
CCTTGGAATGCTAGTTGGAGTAATAAATCTCTGGAACAGATTTGGAATCACACGACCTGGATGGAGTGGG
ACAGAGAAATTAACAATTACACAAGCTTAATACACTCCTTAATTGAAGAATCGCAAAACCAGCAAGAAAA
GAATGAACAAGAATTATTGGAATTAGATAAATGGGCAAGTTTGTGGAATTGGTTTAACATAACAAATTGG
CTGTGGTATATAAAATTATTCATAATGATAGTAGGAGGCTTGGTAGGTTTAAGAATAGTTTTTGCTGTAC
TTTCTATAGTGAATAGAGTTAGGCAGGGATATTCACCATTATCGTTTCAGACCCACCTCCCAACCCCGAG
GGGACCCGACAGGCCCGAAGGAATAGAAGAAGAAGGTGGAGAGAGAGACAGAGACAGATCCATTCGATTA
GTGAACGGATCTCGACGGTATCGGTTAACTTTTAAAAGAAAAGGGGGGATTGGGGGGTACAGTGCAGGGG
AAAGAATAGTAGACATAATAGCAACAGACATACAAACTAAAGAATTACAAAAACAAATTACAAAAATTCA
AAATTTTATCGATTCTAGATTCGAGTTTACTCCCTATCAGTGATAGAGAACGTATGAAGAGTTTACTCCC
TATCAGTGATAGAGAACGTATGCAGACTTTACTCCCTATCAGTGATAGAGAACGTATAAGGAGTTTACTC
CCTATCAGTGATAGAGAACGTATGACCAGTTTACTCCCTATCAGTGATAGAGAACGTATCTACAGTTTAC
TCCCTATCAGTGATAGAGAACGTATATCCAGTTTACTCCCTATCAGTGATAGAGAACGTATAAGCTTTAG
GCGTGTACGGTGGGCGCCTATAAAAGCAGAGCTCGTTTAGTGAACCGTCAGATCGCCTGGAGCAATTCCA
CAACACTTTTGTCTTATACCAACTTTCCGTACCACTTCCTACCCTCGTAAAGTCGAGCTTGCGTTGGATC
CACCATGGTGAGCAAGGGCGAGGAGCTGTTCACCGGGGTGGTGCCCATCCTGGTCGAGCTGGACGGCGAC
GTAAACGGCCACAAGTTCAGCGTGTCTGGCGAGGGCGAGGGCGATGCCACCTACGGCAAGCTGACCCTGA
AGTTCATCTGCACCACCGGCAAGCTGCCCGTGCCCTGGCCCACCCTCGTGACCACCCTGACCTACGGCGT
GCAGTGCTTCAGCCGCTACCCCGACCACATGAAGCAGCACGACTTCTTCAAGTCCGCCATGCCCGAAGGC
TACGTCCAGGAGCGCACCATCTTCTTCAAGGACGACGGCAACTACAAGACCCGCGCCGAGGTGAAGTTCG
AGGGCGACACCCTGGTGAACCGCATCGAGCTGAAGGGCATCGACTTCAAGGAGGACGGCAACATCCTGGG
GCACAAGCTGGAGTACAACTACAACAGCCACAACGTCTATATCATGGCCGACAAGCAGAAGAACGGCATC
AAGGCGAACTTCAAGATCCGCCACAACATCGAGGACGGCAGCGTGCAGCTCGCCGACCACTACCAGCAGA
ACACCCCCATCGGCGACGGCCCCGTGCTGCTGCCCGACAACCACTACCTGAGCACCCAGTCCGCCCTGAG
CAAAGACCCCAACGAGAAGCGCGATCACATGGTCCTGCTGGAGTTCGTGACCGCCGCCGGGATCACTCTC
GGCATGGACGAGCTGTACAAGTAATGACGTACGGCGGCCGCCTCGACTAGGGATAACAGGGTAATTGTTT
GAATGAGGCTTCAGTACTTTACAGAATCGTTGCCTGCACATCTTGGAAACACTTGCTGGGATTACTTCGA
CTTCTTAACCCAACAGAAGGCTCGAGAAGGTATATTGCTGTTGACAGTGAGCGAGCACTGAAAGAGGAGA
TTGTTTAGTGAAGCCACAGATGTAAACAATCTCCTCTTTCAGTGCGTGCCTACTGCCTACTTCAAGGGGT
CTAGAATTCGAGCAATTATCTTGTTTACTAAAACTGAATACCTTGCTATCTCTTTGATACATTTTTACAA
AGCTGAATTAAAATGGTATAAATTAAATCACTTTTTTCAATTGACGCGTAATTCTACCGGGTAGGGGAGG
CGCTTTTCCCAAGGCAGTCTGGAGCATGCGCTTTAGCAGCCCCGCTGGGCACTTGGCGCTACACAAGTGG
CCTCTGGCCTCGCACACATTCCACATCCACCGGTAGGCGCCAACCGGCTCCGTTCTTTGGTGGCCCCTTC
GCGCCACCTTCTACTCCTCCCCTAGTCAGGAAGTTCCCCCCCGCCCCGCAGCTCGCGTCGTGCAGGACGT
GACAAATGGAAGTAGCACGTCTCACTAGTCTCGTGCAGATGGACAGCACCGCTGAGCAATGGAAGCGGGT
AGGCCTTTGGGGCAGCGGCCAATAGCAGCTTTGCTCCTTCGCTTTCTGGGCTCAGAGGCTGGGAAGGGGT
GGGTCCGGGGGCGGGCTCAGGGGCGGGCTCAGGGGCGGGGCGGGCGCCCGAAGGTCCTCCGGAGGCCCGG
CATTCTGCACGCTTCAAAAGCGCACGTCTGCCGCGCTGTTCTCCTCTTCCTCATCTCCGGGCCTTTCGAC
CTGCAGCCCAAGCTTACCATGACCGAGTACAAGCCCACGGTGCGCCTCGCCACCCGCGACGACGTCCCCA
GGGCCGTACGCACCCTCGCCGCCGCGTTCGCCGACTACCCCGCCACGCGCCACACCGTCGATCCGGACCG
CCACATCGAGCGGGTCACCGAGCTGCAAGAACTCTTCCTCACGCGCGTCGGGCTCGACATCGGCAAGGTG
TGGGTCGCGGACGACGGCGCCGCGGTGGCGGTCTGGACCACGCCGGAGAGCGTCGAAGCGGGGGCGGTGT
TCGCCGAGATCGGCCCGCGCATGGCCGAGTTGAGCGGTTCCCGGCTGGCCGCGCAGCAACAGATGGAAGG
CCTCCTGGCGCCGCACCGGCCCAAGGAGCCCGCGTGGTTCCTGGCCACCGTCGGCGTCTCGCCCGACCAC
CAGGGCAAGGGTCTGGGCAGCGCCGTCGTGCTCCCCGGAGTGGAGGCGGCCGAGCGCGCCGGGGTGCCCG
CCTTCCTGGAGACCTCCGCGCCCCGCAACCTCCCCTTCTACGAGCGGCTCGGCTTCACCGTCACCGCCGA
CGTCGAGGTGCCCGAAGGACCGCGCACCTGGTGCATGACCCGCAAGCCCGGTGCCTGACGCCCGCCCCAC
GACCCGCAGCGCCCGACCGAAAGGAGCGCACGACCCCATGCATCCAATTCCGCCCCCCCCCCCTAACGTT
ACTGGCCGAAGCCGCTTGGAATAAGGCCGGTGTGCGTTTGTCTATATGTTATTTTCCACCATATTGCCGT
CTTTTGGCAATGTGAGGGCCCGGAAACCTGGCCCTGTCTTCTTGACGAGCATTCCTAGGGGTCTTTCCCC
TCTCGCCAAAGGAATGCAAGGTCTGTTGAATGTCGTGAAGGAAGCAGTTCCTCTGGAAGCTTCTTGAAGA
CAAACAACGTCTGTAGCGACCCTTTGCAGGCAGCGGAACCCCCCACCTGGCGACAGGTGCCTCTGCGGCC
AAAAGCCACGTGTATAAGATACACCTGCAAAGGCGGCACAACCCCAGTGCCACGTTGTGAGTTGGATAGT
TGTGGAAAGAGTCAAATGGCTCTCCTCAAGCGTATTCAACAAGGGGCTGAAGGATGCCCAGAAGGTACCC
CATTGTATGGGATCTGATCTGGGGCCTCGGTGCACATGCTTTACATGTGTTTAGTCGAGGTTAAAAAAAC
GTCTAGGCCCCCCGAACCACGGGGACGTGGTTTTCCTTTGAAAAACACGATGATAATATGGCCACAACCA
TGAGTAGACTGGACAAGAGCAAAGTCATAAACGGAGCTCTGGAATTACTCAATGGTGTCGGTATCGAAGG
CCTGACGACAAGGAAACTCGCTCAAAAGCTGGGAGTTGAGCAGCCTACCCTGTACTGGCACGTGAAGAAC
AAGCGGGCCCTGCTCGATGCCCTGCCAATCGAGATGCTGGACAGGCATCATACCCACTTCTGCCCCCTGG
AAGGCGAGTCATGGCAAGACTTTCTGCGGAACAACGCCAAGTCATACCGCTGTGCTCTCCTCTCACATCG
CGACGGGGCTAAAGTGCATCTCGGCACCCGCCCAACAGAGAAACAGTACGAAACCCTGGAAAATCAGCTC
GCGTTCCTGTGTCAGCAAGGCTTCTCCCTGGAGAACGCACTGTACGCTCTGTCCGCCGTGGGCCACTTTA
CACTGGGCTGCGTATTGGAGGAACAGGAGCATCAAGTAGCAAAAGAGGAAAGAGAGACACCTACCACCGA
TTCTATGCCCCCACTTCTGAGACAAGCAATTGAGCTGTTCGACCGGCAGGGAGCCGAACCTGCCTTCCTT
TTCGGCCTGGAACTAATCATATGTGGCCTGGAGAAACAGCTAAAGTGCGAAAGCGGCGGGCCGACCGACG
CCCTTGACGATTTTGACTTAGACATGCTCCCAGCCGATGCCCTTGACGACTTTGACCTTGATATGCTGCC
TGCTGACGCTCTTGACGATTTTGACCTTGACATGCTCCCCGGGTAATCCGGACTCGACCTGCAGCCAAGC
TTATCGAAACGCGTCTGGAACAATCAACCTCTGGATTACAAAATTTGTGAAAGATTGACTGGTATTCTTA
ACTATGTTGCTCCTTTTACGCTATGTGGATACGCTGCTTTAATGCCTTTGTATCATGCTATTGCTTCCCG
TATGGCTTTCATTTTCTCCTCCTTGTATAAATCCTGGTTGCTGTCTCTTTATGAGGAGTTGTGGCCCGTT
GTCAGGCAACGTGGCGTGGTGTGCACTGTGTTTGCTGACGCAACCCCCACTGGTTGGGGCATTGCCACCA
CCTGTCAGCTCCTTTCCGGGACTTTCGCTTTCCCCCTCCCTATTGCCACGGCGGAACTCATCGCCGCCTG
CCTTGCCCGCTGCTGGACAGGGGCTCGGCTGTTGGGCACTGACAATTCCGTGGTGTTGTCGGGGAAGCTG
ACGTCCTTTCCATGGCTGCTCGCCTGTGTTGCCACCTGGATTCTGCGCGGGACGTCCTTCTGCTACGTCC
CTTCGGCCCTCAATCCAGCGGACCTTCCTTCCCGCGGCCTGCTGCCGGCTCTGCGGCCTCTTCCGCGTCT
TCGCCTTCGCCCTCAGACGAGTCGGATCTCCCTTTGGGCCGCCTCCCCGCCTGGAATTAATTCTGCAGTC
GAGACCTAGAAAAACATGGAGCAATCACAAGTAGCAATACAGCAGCTACCAATGCTGATTGTGCCTGGCT
AGAAGCACAAGAGGAGGAGGAGGTGGGTTTTCCAGTCACACCTCAGGTACCTTTAAGACCAATGACTTAC
AAGGCAGCTGTAGATCTTAGCCACTTTTTAAAAGAAAAGGGGGGACTGGAAGGGCTAATTCACTCCCAAC
GAAGACAAGATCTGCTTTTTGCTTGTACTGGGTCTCTCTGGTTAGACCAGATCTGAGCCTGGGAGCTCTC
TGGCTAACTAGGGAACCCACTGCTTAAGCCTCAATAAAGCTTGCCTTGAGTGCTTCAAGTAGTGTGTGCC
CGTCTGTTGTGTGACTCTGGTAACTAGAGATCCCTCAGACCCTTTTAGTCAGTGTGGAAAATCTCTAGCA
GTAGTAGTTCATGTCATCTTATTATTCAGTATTTATAACTTGCAAAGAAATGAATATCAGAGAGTGAGAG
GAACTTGTTTATTGCAGCTTATAATGGTTACAAATAAAGCAATAGCATCACAAATTTCACAAATAAAGCA
TTTTTTTCACTGCATTCTAGTTGTGGTTTGTCCAAACTCATCAATGTATCTTATCATGTCTGGCTCTAGC
TATCCCGCCCCTAACTCCGCCCATCCCGCCCCTAACTCCGCCCAGTTCCGCCCATTCTCCGCCCCATGGC
TGACTAATTTTTTTTATTTATGCAGAGGCCGAGGCCGCCTCGGCCTCTGAGCTATTCCAGAAGTAGTGAG
GAGGCTTTTTTGGAGGCCTAGGGACGTACCCAATTCGCCCTATAGTGAGTCGTATTACGCGCGCTCACTG
GCCGTCGTTTTACAACGTCGTGACTGGGAAAACCCTGGCGTTACCCAACTTAATCGCCTTGCAGCACATC
CCCCTTTCGCCAGCTGGCGTAATAGCGAAGAGGCCCGCACCGATCGCCCTTCCCAACAGTTGCGCAGCCT
GAATGGCGAATGGG
[124 nt withheld, positions 7925-8048]
C
[91 nt withheld, positions 8050-8140]
A
[49 nt withheld, positions 8142-8190]
CCTTTGACGTTGGAGTCCACGTTCTTT
[37 nt withheld, positions 8218-8254]
ACCCTATCTCGGTCTATTCTTTTGATTTATAAGGGATTTTGCCGATTTCGGCCTATTGGTTAAAAAATGA
GCTGATTTAACAAAAATTTAACGCGAATTTTAACAAAATATTAACGCTTACAATTTAGGTGGCACTTTTC
GGGGAAATGTGCGCGGAACCCCTATTTGTTTATTTTTCTAAATACATTCAAATATGTATCCGCTCATGAG
ACAATAACCCTGATAAATGCTTCAATAATATTGAAAAAGGAAGAGTATGAGTATTCAACATTTCCGTGTC
GCCCTTATTCCCTTTTTTGCGGCATTTTGCCTTCCTGTTTTTGCTCACCCAGAAACGCTGGTGAAAGTAA
AAGATGCTGAAGATCAGTTGGGTGCACGAGTGGGTTACATCGAACTGGATCTCAACAGCGGTAAGATCCT
TGAGAGTTTTCGCCCCGAAGAACGTTTTCCAATGATGAGCACTTTTAAAGTTCTGCTATGTGGCGCGGTA
TTATCCCGTATTGACGCCGGGCAAGAGCAACTCGGTCGCCGCATACACTATTCTCAGAATGACTTGGTTG
AGTACTCACCAGTCACAGAAAAGCATCTTACGGATGGCATGACAGTAAGAGAATTATGCAGTGCTGCCAT
AACCATGAGTGATAACACTGCGGCCAACTTACTTCTGACAACGATCGGAGGACCGAAGGAGCTAACCGCT
TTTTTGCACAACATGGGGGATCATGTAACTCGCCTTGATCGTTGGGAACCGGAGCTGAATGAAGCCATAC
CAAACGACGAGCGTGACACCACGATGCCTGTAGCAATGGCAACAACGTTGCGCAAACTATTAACTGGCGA
ACTACTTACTCTAGCTTCCCGGCAACAATTAATAGACTGGATGGAGGCGGATAAAGTTGCAGGACCACTT
CTGCGCTCGGCCCTTCCGGCTGGCTGGTTTATTGCTGATAAATCTGGAGCCGGTGAGCGTGGGTCTCGCG
GTATCATTGCAGCACTGGGGCCAGATGGTAAGCCCTCCCGTATCGTAGTTATCTACACGACGGGGAGTCA
GGCAACTATGGATGAACGAAATAGACAGATCGCTGAGATAGGTGCCTCACTGATTAAGCATTGGTAACTG
TCAGACCAAGTTTACTCATATATACTTTAGATTGATTTAAAACTTCATTTTTAATTTAAAAGGATCTAGG
TGAAGATCCTTTTTGATAATCTCATGACCAAAATCCCTTAACGTGAGTTTTCGTTCCACTGAGCGTCAGA
CCCCGTAGAAAAGATCAAAGGATCTTCTTGAGATCCTTTTTTTCTGCGCGTAATCTGCTGCTTGCAAACA
AAAAAACCACCGCTACCAGCGGTGGTTTGTTTGCCGGATCAAGAGCTACCAACTCTTTTTCCGAAGGTAA
CTGGCTTCAGCAGAGCGCAGATACCAAATACTGTTCTTCTAGTGTAGCCGTAGTTAGGCCACCACTTCAA
GAACTCTGTAGCACCGCCTACATACCTCGCTCTGCTAATCCTGTTACCAGTGGCTGCTGCCAGTGGCGAT
AAGTCGTGTCTTACCGGGTTGGACTCAAGACGATAGTTACCGGATAAGGCGCAGCGGTCGGGCTGAACGG
GGGGTTCGTGCACACAGCCCAGCTTGGAGCGAACGACCTACACCGAACTGAGATACCTACAGCGTGAGCT
ATGAGAAAGCGCCACGCTTCCCGAAGGGAGAAAGGCGGACAGGTATCCGGTAAGCGGCAGGGTCGGAACA
GGAGAGCGCACGAGGGAGCTTCCAGGGGGAAACGCCTGGTATCTTTATAGTCCTGTCGGGTTTCGCCACC
TCTGACTTGAGCGTCGATTTTTGTGATGCTCGTCAGGGGGGCGGAGCCTATGGAAAAACGCCAGCAACGC
GGCCTTTTTACGGTTCCTGGCCTTTTGCTGGCCTTTTGCTCACATGTTCTTTCCTGCGTTATCCCCTGAT
TCTGTGGATAACCGTATTACCGCCTTTGAGTGAGCTGATACCGCTCGCCGCAGCCG
